>Addgene plasmid #136977 | pGGD_RT_2NLS | addgene full sequence | sequence record 269089 | Addgene NGS Result
GACGAAAGGGCCTCGTGATACGCCTATTTTTATAGGTTAATGTCATGATAATAATGGTTTCTTAGACGTC
AGGTGGCACTTTTCGGGGAAATGTGCGCGGAACCCCTATTTGTTTATTTTTCTAAATACATTCAAATATG
TATCCGCTCATGAGACAATAACCCTGATAAATGCTTCAATAATATTGAAAAAGGAAGAGTATGAGTATTC
AACATTTCCGTGTCGCCCTTATTCCCTTTTTTGCGGCATTTTGCCTTCCTGTTTTTGCTCACCCAGAAAC
GCTGGTGAAAGTAAAAGATGCTGAAGATCAGTTGGGTGCACGAGTGGGTTACATCGAACTGGATCTCAAC
AGCGGTAAGATCCTTGAGAGTTTTCGCCCCGAAGAACGTTTTCCAATGATGAGCACTTTTAAAGTTCTGC
TATGTGGCGCGGTATTATCCCGTATTGACGCCGGGCAAGAGCAACTCGGTCGCCGCATACACTATTCTCA
GAATGACTTGGTTGAGTACTCACCAGTCACAGAAAAGCATCTTACGGATGGCATGACAGTAAGAGAATTA
TGCAGTGCTGCCATAACCATGAGTGATAACACTGCGGCCAACTTACTTCTGACAACGATCGGAGGACCGA
AGGAGCTAACCGCTTTTTTGCACAACATGGGGGATCATGTAACTCGCCTTGATCGTTGGGAACCGGAGCT
GAATGAAGCCATACCAAACGACGAGCGTGACACCACGATGCCTGTAGCAATGGCAACAACGTTGCGCAAA
CTATTAACTGGCGAACTACTTACTCTAGCTTCCCGGCAACAATTAATAGACTGGATGGAGGCGGATAAAG
TTGCAGGACCACTTCTGCGCTCGGCCCTTCCGGCTGGCTGGTTTATTGCTGATAAATCTGGAGCCGGTGA
GCGTGGCTCTCGAGGTATCATTGCAGCACTGGGGCCAGATGGTAAGCCCTCCCGTATCGTAGTTATCTAC
ACGACGGGGAGTCAGGCAACTATGGATGAACGAAATAGACAGATCGCTGAGATAGGTGCCTCACTGATTA
AGCATTGGTAACTGTCAGACCAAGTTTACTCATATATACTTTAGATTGATTTAAAACTTCATTTTTAATT
TAAAAGGATCTAGGTGAAGATCCTTTTTGATAATCTCATGACCAAAATCCCTTAACGTGAGTTTTCGTTC
CACTGAGCGTCAGACCCCGTAGAAAAGATCAAAGGATCTTCTTGAGATCCTTTTTTTCTGCGCGTAATCT
GCTGCTTGCAAACAAAAAAACCACCGCTACCAGCGGTGGTTTGTTTGCCGGATCAAGAGCTACCAACTCT
TTTTCCGAAGGTAACTGGCTTCAGCAGAGCGCAGATACCAAATACTGTTCTTCTAGTGTAGCCGTAGTTA
GGCCACCACTTCAAGAACTCTGTAGCACCGCCTACATACCTCGCTCTGCTAATCCTGTTACCAGTGGCTG
CTGCCAGTGGCGATAAGTCGTGTCTTACCGGGTTGGACTCAAGACGATAGTTACCGGATAAGGCGCAGCG
GTCGGGCTGAACGGGGGGTTCGTGCACACAGCCCAGCTTGGAGCGAACGACCTACACCGAACTGAGATAC
CTACAGCGTGAGCTATGAGAAAGCGCCACGCTTCCCGAAGGGAGAAAGGCGGACAGGTATCCGGTAAGCG
GCAGGGTCGGAACAGGAGAGCGCACGAGGGAGCTTCCAGGGGGAAACGCCTGGTATCTTTATAGTCCTGT
CGGGTTTCGCCACCTCTGACTTGAGCGTCGATTTTTGTGATGCTCGTCAGGGGGGCGGAGCCTATGGAAA
AACGCCAGCAACGCGGCCTTTTTACGGTTCCTGGCCTTTTGCTGGCCTTTTGCTCACATGTTCTTTCCTG
CGTTATCCCCTGATTCTGTGGATAACCGTATTACCGCCTTTGAGTGAGCTGATACCGCTCGCCGCAGCCG
AACGACCGAGCGCAGCGAGTCAGTGAGCGAGGAAGCGGAAGAGCGCCCAATACGCAAACCGCCTCTCCCC
GCGCGTTGGCCGATTCATTAATGCAGCTGGCACGACAGGTTTCCCGACTGGAAAGCGGGCAGTGAGCGCA
ACGCAATTAATGTGAGTTAGCTCACTCATTAGGCACCCCAGGCTTTACACTTTATGCTTCCGGCTCGTAT
GTTGTGTGGAATTGTGAGCGGATAACAATTTCACACGAGCTATTTAGGTGACACTATAGAAGTGAAGCTT
GGTCTCATCAGGTCCTAAGAAGAAGAGGAAGGTTCCTAAGAAGAAGAGGAAGGTTTGACTGCTGAGACCG
AATTCTCGCCCTATAGTGAGTCGTATTACCTGGCCGTCGTTTTACAACGTCGTGACTGGGAAAACCCTGG
CGTTACCCAACTTAATCGCCTTGCAGCACATCCCCCTTTCGCCAGCTGGCGTAATAGCGAAGAGGCCCGC
ACCGATCGCCCTTCCCAACAGTTGCGCAGCCTGAATGGCGAATGGCGCCTGATGCGGTATTTTCTCCTTA
CGCATCTGTGCGGTATTTCACACCGCATATGGTGCACTCTCAGTACAATCTGCTCTGATGCCGCATAGTT
AAGCCAGCCCCGACACCCGCCAACACCCGCTGACGCGCCCTGACGGGCTTGTCTGCTCCCGGCATCCGCT
TACAGACAAGCTGTGACCGTCTCCGGGAGCTGCATGTGTCAGAGGTTTTCACCGTCATCACCGAAACGCG
CGA
Features (pLannotate 1.2.2; 12 found; start..end, strand, type, name):
     96..200     +  promoter       AmpR promoter: bla
    201..1061    +  CDS            AmpR: β-lactamase; bla; confers resistance to ampicillin, carbenicillin, and related antibiotics
   1232..1820    +  rep_origin     ori: high-copy-number ColE1/pMB1/pBR322/pUC origin of replication
   2003..2095    +  CDS            lacI (fragment): lac repressor; lacI; The lac repressor binds to the lac operator to inhibit transcription in E. coli. This inhibition can be relieved by adding lactose or isopropyl-β-D-thiogalactopyranoside (IPTG).
   2108..2129    +  protein_bind   CAP binding site: CAP binding activates transcription in the presence of cAMP. E. coli catabolite activator protein
   2144..2174    +  promoter       lac promoter: promoter for the E. coli lac operon
   2182..2198    +  protein_bind   lac operator: The lac repressor binds to the lac operator to inhibit transcription in E. coli. This inhibition can be relieved by adding lactose or isopropyl-β-D-thiogalactopyranoside (IPTG). lac repressor encoded by lacI
   2212..2230    +  promoter       SP6 promoter: promoter for bacteriophage SP6 RNA polymerase
   2320..2338    -  promoter       T7 promoter: promoter for bacteriophage T7 RNA polymerase
   2340..2492    +  CDS            lacZα (fragment): LacZα fragment of β-galactosidase; lacZ fragment
   2498..2597    -  misc_feature   bom (fragment): basis of mobility region from pBR322
   2699..1       -  CDS            rop (fragment) (across the origin): Rop protein, which maintains plasmids at low copy number; rop
