[The description below was written by a language model from this plasmid's Addgene catalogue record and pLannotate feature annotations shown in this document.]
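Description:
pGGD_RT_2NLS is a small (about 2.7 kb) entry-level module plasmid for GreenGate and comparable Golden Gate assembly systems, built on a pUC19 backbone. Although catalogued as a bacterial expression vector, it functions as a parts donor. It is maintained in E. coli at high copy through the ColE1/pUC-type origin and selected with ampicillin via the bla gene under its own promoter. The feature table also picks up typical pUC-derived remnants: short fragments of lacI, lacZα, bom and rop, together with the CAP binding site, lac promoter and lac operator.

The payload is a synthetic C-terminal tag module ("D" position in GreenGate nomenclature) that, according to the depositor, contains two SV40 nuclear localization signals in tandem. The automated annotation does not call the NLS repeats themselves. An unannotated gap of roughly 80 bp lies between the outward-flanking SP6 and T7 promoters, downstream of the lac promoter region. This is the likely location of the module, but the record does not confirm it. The flanking type IIS restriction sites and overhangs that define the module are likewise not annotated, and the cloning sites are recorded as unknown.

In use, the module is released and ligated in a one-pot Golden Gate reaction alongside promoter, N-tag, coding sequence, terminator and resistance modules into a plant destination vector. This fuses the double NLS to the C-terminus of a protein of interest and directs the fusion to the nucleus. This is useful, for example, for nuclear-localized reporters or effector proteins in plant transformation constructs.
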