Addgene plasmid #136977: pGGD_RT_2NLS
Purpose: Goldengate/Greengate module nuclear localization signal
Depositing lab: Klaus Theres. Depositing organization: Max Planck Institute for Plant Breeding Research.
Backbone
  Vector backbone: pUC19
  Vector type: Bacterial Expression
Growth in bacteria
  Bacterial resistance: Ampicillin, 100 μg/mL
  Growth temperature: 37°C
  Growth strain: DH5alpha
  Copy number: High Copy
Gene/Insert
  Gene/Insert name: SV40 NLS
  Species: Synthetic
  Cloning method: Restriction Enzyme; 5′ cloning site unknown (unknown if destroyed); 3′ cloning site unknown (unknown if destroyed)
Terms and licenses: Academic/Nonprofit Terms; Industry Terms: Not Available to Industry
Depositor comments: For use in the Greengate system (DOI: 10.1371/journal.pone.0083043, Addgene: Kit # 1000000036) or similar Goldengate-based systems. This plasmid carries a Greengate C-tag module, containing 2 NLS's in sequence
How to cite: pGGD_RT_2NLS was a gift from Klaus Theres (Addgene plasmid # 136977 ; http://n2t.net/addgene:136977 ; RRID:Addgene_136977)
